>Addgene plasmid #144054 | TFORF2624 | addgene full sequence | sequence record 400558 | Addgene NGS Result
TTAATGTAGTCTTATGCAATACTCTTGTAGTCTTGCAACATGGTAACGATGAGTTAGCAACATGCCTTAC
AAGGAGAGAAAAAGCACCGTGCATGCCGATTGGTGGAAGTAAGGTGGTACGATCGTGCCTTATTAGGAAG
GCAACAGACGGGTCTGACATGGATTGGACGAACCACTGAATTGCCGCATTGCAGAGATATTGTATTTAAG
TGCCTAGCTCGATACATAAACGGGTCTCTCTGGTTAGACCAGATCTGAGCCTGGGAGCTCTCTGGCTAAC
TAGGGAACCCACTGCTTAAGCCTCAATAAAGCTTGCCTTGAGTGCTTCAAGTAGTGTGTGCCCGTCTGTT
GTGTGACTCTGGTAACTAGAGATCCCTCAGACCCTTTTAGTCAGTGTGGAAAATCTCTAGCAGTGGCGCC
CGAACAGGGACTTGAAAGCGAAAGGGAAACCAGAGGAGCTCTCTCGACGCAGGACTCGGCTTGCTGAAGC
GCGCACGGCAAGAGGCGAGGGGCGGCGACTGGTGAGTACGCCAAAAATTTTGACTAGCGGAGGCTAGAAG
GAGAGAGATGGGTGCGAGAGCGTCAGTATTAAGCGGGGGAGAATTAGATCGCGATGGGAAAAAATTCGGT
TAAGGCCAGGGGGAAAGAAAAAATATAAATTAAAACATATAGTATGGGCAAGCAGGGAGCTAGAACGATT
CGCAGTTAATCCTGGCCTGTTAGAAACATCAGAAGGCTGTAGACAAATACTGGGACAGCTACAACCATCC
CTTCAGACAGGATCAGAAGAACTTAGATCATTATATAATACAGTAGCAACCCTCTATTGTGTGCATCAAA
GGATAGAGATAAAAGACACCAAGGAAGCTTTAGACAAGATAGAGGAAGAGCAAAACAAAAGTAAGACCAC
CGCACAGCAAGCGGCCGCTGATCTTCAGACCTGGAGGAGGAGATATGAGGGACAATTGGAGAAGTGAATT
ATATAAATATAAAGTAGTAAAAATTGAACCATTAGGAGTAGCACCCACCAAGGCAAAGAGAAGAGTGGTG
CAGAGAGAAAAAAGAGCAGTGGGAATAGGAGCTTTGTTCCTTGGGTTCTTGGGAGCAGCAGGAAGCACTA
TGGGCGCAGCGTCAATGACGCTGACGGTACAGGCCAGACAATTATTGTCTGGTATAGTGCAGCAGCAGAA
CAATTTGCTGAGGGCTATTGAGGCGCAACAGCATCTGTTGCAACTCACAGTCTGGGGCATCAAGCAGCTC
CAGGCAAGAATCCTGGCTGTGGAAAGATACCTAAAGGATCAACAGCTCCTGGGGATTTGGGGTTGCTCTG
GAAAACTCATTTGCACCACTGCTGTGCCTTGGAATGCTAGTTGGAGTAATAAATCTCTGGAACAGATTTG
GAATCACACGACCTGGATGGAGTGGGACAGAGAAATTAACAATTACACAAGCTTAATACACTCCTTAATT
GAAGAATCGCAAAACCAGCAAGAAAAGAATGAACAAGAATTATTGGAATTAGATAAATGGGCAAGTTTGT
GGAATTGGTTTAACATAACAAATTGGCTGTGGTATATAAAATTATTCATAATGATAGTAGGAGGCTTGGT
AGGTTTAAGAATAGTTTTTGCTGTACTTTCTATAGTGAATAGAGTTAGGCAGGGATATTCACCATTATCG
TTTCAGACCCACCTCCCAACCCCGAGGGGACCCATGCATTGCATCTCAATTAGTCAGCAACCAGGTGTGG
AAAGTCCCCAGGCTCCCCAGCAGGCAGAAGTATGCAAAGCATGCGTCTCAATTAGTCAGCAACCATAGTC
CCGCCCCTAACTCCGCCCATCCCGCCCCTAACTCCGCCCAGTTCCGCCCATTCTCCGCCCCATGGCTGAC
TAATTTTTTTTATTTATGCAGAGGCCGAGGCCGCCTCGGCCTCTGAGCTATTCCAGAAGTAGTGAGGAGG
CTTTTTTGGAGGCCTAGGCTTTTGCAAAAAGCTTTCTAGAGGTACCACCGGAGCTTACCATGACCGAGTA
CAAGCCCACGGTGCGCCTCGCCACCCGCGACGACGTCCCCAGGGCCGTACGCACCCTCGCCGCCGCGTTC
GCCGACTACCCCGCCACGCGCCACACCGTCGATCCGGACCGCCACATCGAGCGGGTCACCGAGCTGCAAG
AACTCTTCCTCACGCGCGTCGGGCTCGACATCGGCAAGGTGTGGGTCGCGGACGACGGCGCCGCCGTGGC
GGTCTGGACCACGCCGGAGAGCGTCGAAGCGGGGGCGGTGTTCGCCGAGATCGGCCCGCGCATGGCCGAG
TTGAGCGGTTCCCGGCTGGCCGCGCAGCAACAGATGGAAGGCCTCCTGGCGCCGCACCGGCCCAAGGAGC
CCGCGTGGTTCCTGGCCACCGTCGGCGTCTCGCCCGACCACCAGGGCAAGGGTCTGGGCAGCGCCGTCGT
GCTCCCCGGAGTGGAGGCGGCCGAGCGCGCCGGGGTGCCCGCCTTCCTGGAGACCTCCGCGCCCCGCAAC
CTCCCCTTCTACGAGCGGCTCGGCTTCACCGTCACCGCCGACGTCGAGGTGCCCGAAGGACCGCGCACCT
GGTGCATGACCCGCAAGCCCGGTGCCAGTTAACGAATTCTAGATCTTGAGACAAATGGCAGTATTCATCC
ACAATTTTAAAAGAAAAGGGGGGATTGGGGGGTACAGTGCAGGGGAAAGAATAGTAGACATAATAGCAAC
AGACATACAAACTAAAGAATTACAAAAACAAATTACAAAAATTCAAAATTTTCGGGTTTATTACAGGGAC
AGCAGAGATCCACTTTGGCGCCGGCTCGAGGCCTGCAGGTGCAAAGATGGATAAAGTTTTAAACAGAGAG
GAATCTTTGCAGCTAATGGACCTTCTAGGTCTTGAAAGGAGTGGGAATTGGCTCCGGTGCCCGTCAGTGG
GCAGAGCGCACATCGCCCACAGTCCCCGAGAAGTTGGGGGGAGGGGTCGGCAATTGAACCGGTGCCTAGA
GAAGGTGGCGCGGGGTAAACTGGGAAAGTGATGTCGTGTACTGGCTCCGCCTTTTTCCCGAGGGTGGGGG
AGAACCGTATATAAGTGCAGTAGTCGCCGTGAACGTTCTTTTTCGCAACGGGTTTGCCGCCAGAACACAG
GTAAGTGCCGTGTGTGGTTCCCGCGGGCCTGGCCTCTTTACGGGTTATGGCCCTTGCGTGCCTTGAATTA
CTTCCACCTGGCTGCAGTACGTGATTCTTGATCCCGAGCTTCGGGTTGGAAGTGGGTGGGAGAGTTCGAG
GCCTTGCGCTTAAGGAGCCCCTTCGCCTCGTGCTTGAGTTGAGGCCTGGCCTGGGCGCTGGGGCCGCCGC
GTGCGAATCTGGTGGCACCTTCGCGCCTGTCTCGCTGCTTTCGATAAGTCTCTAGCCATTTAAAATTTTT
GATGACCTGCTGCGACGCTTTTTTTCTGGCAAGATAGTCTTGTAAATGCGGGCCAAGATCTGCACACTGG
TATTTCGGTTTTTGGGGCCGCGGGCGGCGACGGGGCCCGTGCGTCCCAGCGCACATGTTCGGCGAGGCGG
GGCCTGCGAGCGCGGCCACCGAGAATCGGACGGGGGTAGTCTCAAGCTGGCCGGCCTGCTCTGGTGCCTG
GCCTCGCGCCGCCGTGTATCGCCCCGCCCTGGGCGGCAAGGCTGGCCCGGTCGGCACCAGTTGCGTGAGC
GGAAAGATGGCCGCTTCCCGGCCCTGCTGCAGGGAGCTCAAAATGGAGGACGCGGCGCTCGGGAGAGCGG
GCGGGTGAGTCACCCACACAAAGGAAAAGGGCCTTTCCGTCCTCAGCCGTCGCTTCATGTGACTCCACGG
AGTACCGGGCGCCGTCCAGGCACCTCGATTAGTTCTCGAGCTTTTGGAGTACGTCGTCTTTAGGTTGGGG
GGAGGGGTTTTATGCGATGGAGTTTCCCCACACTGAGTGGGTGGAGACTGAAGTTAGGCCAGCTTGGCAC
TTGATGTAATTCTCCTTGGAATTTGCCCTTTTTGAGTTTGGATCTTGGTTCATTCTCAAGCCTCAGACAG
TGGTTCAAAGTTTTTTTCTTCCATTTCAGGTGTCGTGAGGCTAGCACCGCCACCATGGCCGCCTCGCCGG
GCTCGGGCAGCGCCAACCCGCGGAAGTTCAGTGAGAAGATCGCGCTGCACACGCAGAGACAGGCCGAGGA
GACGCGGGCCTTCGAGCAGCTCATGACCGACCTCACCCTGTCGCGGGTTCAATTTCAGAAGCTTCAGCAA
CTGCGCCTTACACAGTACCATGGAGGATCCTTACCAAATGTGAGCCAGCTGCGGAGCAGTGCGTCAGAGT
TTCAGCCGTCATTTCACCAAGCTGATAATGTTCGGGGAACCCGCCATCACGGGCTGGTGGAGAGGCCATC
CAGGAACCGCTTCCACCCCCTCCACCGAAGGTCTGGGGACAAGCCAGGGCGACAATTTGATGGTAGTGCT
TTTGGAGCCAATTATTCCTCACAGCCTCTGGATGAGAGTTGGCCAAGGCAGCAGCCTCCTTGGAAAGACG
AAAAGCATCCTGGGTTCAGGCTGACATCTGCACTTAACAGGACCAATTCTGATTCTGCTCTTCACACGAG
TGCTCTGAGTACCAAGCCCCAGGACCCCTATGGAGGAGGGGGCCAGTCGGCCTGGCCTGCCCCATACATG
GGTTTCTGTGATGGTGAGAATAATGGACATGGGGAAGTAGCATCTTTCCCTGGCCCATTGAAAGAAGAGA
ATCTGTTAAATGTTCCGAAGCCACTGCCAAAACAACTGTGGGAGACCAAGGAGATTCAGTCCCTGTCAGG
ACGCCCTCGATCCTGTGATGTTGGAGGTGGCAATGCTTTTCCACATAATGGTCAAAACCTAGGCCTCTCA
CCCTTCTTGGGGACCTTGAACACTGGAGGGTCATTGCCAGATCTAACCAACCTCCACTACTCGACACCCC
TGCCAGCCTCCCTGGACACCACCGACCACCACTTTGGCAGTATGAGTGTGGGGAATAGTGTGAACAACAT
CCCAGCTGCTATGACCCACCTGGGTATAAGAAGCTCCTCTGGTCTCCAGAGTTCTCGGAGTAACCCCTCC
ATCCAAGCCACGCTCAATAAGACTGTGCTTTCCTCTTCCTTAAATAACCACCCACAGACATCTGTTCCCA
ACGCATCTGCTCTTCACCCTTCGCTCCGTCTGTTTTCCCTTAGCAACCCATCTCTTTCCACCACAAACCT
GAGCGGCCCGTCTCGGCGTCGGCAGCCTCCCGTCAGCCCTCTCACGCTTTCTCCTGGCCCTGAAGCACAT
CAAGGTTTCAGCAGACAGCTGTCTTCAACCAGCCCACTGGCCCCATATCCTACCTCCCAGATGGTGTCCT
CAGACCGAAGCCAACTTTCCTTTCTGCCCACAGAAGCTCAAGCCCAGGTGTCGCCGCCACCCCCTTACCC
TGCACCCCAGGAGCTCACCCAGCCCCTCCTGCAGCAGCCCCGCGCCCCTGAGGCCCCTGCCCAGCAGCCC
CAGGCAGCCTCCTCACTGCCACAGTCAGACTTTCAGCTTCTCCCGGCCCAGGGCTCATCTTTGACCAACT
TCTTCCCAGATGTGGGTTTTGACCAGCAGTCCATGAGGCCAGGCCCTGCCTTTCCTCAACAGGTGCCTCT
GGTGCAACAAGGTTCCCGAGAACTGCAGGACTCTTTTCATTTGAGACCAAGCCCGTATTCCAACTGCGGG
AGTCTCCCGAACACCATCCTGCCAGACTCCAGCACCAGCCTGTTCAAAGACCTCAACAGTGCGCTGGCAG
GCCTGCCTGAGGTCAGCCTGAACGTGGACACTCCATTTCCACTGGAAGAGGAGCTGCAGATTGAACCCCT
GAGCCTGGACGGACTCAACATGTTAAGTGACTCCAGCATGGGCCTGCTGGACCCCTCTGTTGAAGAGACG
TTTCGAGCTGACAGACTGTAGTAATGAACTAGTCCGTAACTTGAAAGTATTTCGATTTCTTGGCTTTATA
TATCTTGTGGAAAGGACGATAGATGGCTATCGATTATAATCAAACGCGTTAAGTCGACAATCAACCTCTG
GATTACAAAATTTGTGAAAGATTGACTGGTATTCTTAACTATGTTGCTCCTTTTACGCTATGTGGATACG
CTGCTTTAATGCCTTTGTATCATGCTATTGCTTCCCGTATGGCTTTCATTTTCTCCTCCTTGTATAAATC
CTGGTTGCTGTCTCTTTATGAGGAGTTGTGGCCCGTTGTCAGGCAACGTGGCGTGGTGTGCACTGTGTTT
GCTGACGCAACCCCCACTGGTTGGGGCATTGCCACCACCTGTCAGCTCCTTTCCGGGACTTTCGCTTTCC
CCCTCCCTATTGCCACGGCGGAACTCATCGCCGCCTGCCTTGCCCGCTGCTGGACAGGGGCTCGGCTGTT
GGGCACTGACAATTCCGTGGTGTTGTCGGGGAAATCATCGTCCTTTCCTTGGCTGCTCGCCTGTGTTGCC
ACCTGGATTCTGCGCGGGACGTCCTTCTGCTACGTCCCTTCGGCCCTCAATCCAGCGGACCTTCCTTCCC
GCGGCCTGCTGCCGGCTCTGCGGCCTCTTCCGCGTCTTCGCCTTCGCCCTCAGACGAGTCGGATCTCCCT
TTGGGCCGCCTCCCCGCGTCGACTTTAAGACCAATGACTTACAAGGCAGCTGTAGATCTTAGCCACTTTT
TAAAAGAAAAGGGGGGACTGGAAGGGCTAATTCACTCCCAACGAAGACAAGATCTGCTTTTTGCTTGTAC
TGGGTCTCTCTGGTTAGACCAGATCTGAGCCTGGGAGCTCTCTGGCTAACTAGGGAACCCACTGCTTAAG
CCTCAATAAAGCTTGCCTTGAGTGCTTCAAGTAGTGTGTGCCCGTCTGTTGTGTGACTCTGGTAACTAGA
GATCCCTCAGACCCTTTTAGTCAGTGTGGAAAATCTCTAGCAGTACGTATAGTAGTTCATGTCATCTTAT
TATTCAGTATTTATAACTTGCAAAGAAATGAATATCAGAGAGTGAGAGGAACTTGTTTATTGCAGCTTAT
AATGGTTACAAATAAAGCAATAGCATCACAAATTTCACAAATAAAGCATTTTTTTCACTGCATTCTAGTT
GTGGTTTGTCCAAACTCATCAATGTATCTTATCATGTCTGGCTCTAGCTATCCCGCCCCTAACTCCGCCC
ATCCCGCCCCTAACTCCGCCCAGTTCCGCCCATTCTCCGCCCCATGGCTGACTAATTTTTTTTATTTATG
CAGAGGCCGAGGCCGCCTCGGCCTCTGAGCTATTCCAGAAGTAGTGAGGAGGCTTTTTTGGAGGCCTAGG
GACGTACCCAATTCGCCCTATAGTGAGTCGTATTACGCGCGCTCACTGGCCGTCGTTTTACAACGTCGTG
ACTGGGAAAACCCTGGCGTTACCCAACTTAATCGCCTTGCAGCACATCCCCCTTTCGCCAGCTGGCGTAA
TAGCGAAGAGGCCCGCACCGATCGCCCTTCCCAACAGTTGCGCAGCCTGAATGGCGAATGGG
[124 nt withheld, positions 7553-7676]
C
[91 nt withheld, positions 7678-7768]
A
[49 nt withheld, positions 7770-7818]
CCTTTGACGTTGGAGTCCACGTTCTTT
[37 nt withheld, positions 7846-7882]
ACCCTATCTCGGTCTATTCTTTTGATTTATAAGGGATTTTGCCGATTTCGGCCTATTGGTTAAAAAATGA
GCTGATTTAACAAAAATTTAACGCGAATTTTAACAAAATATTAACGCTTACAATTTAGGTGGCACTTTTC
GGGGAAATGTGCGCGGAACCCCTATTTGTTTATTTTTCTAAATACATTCAAATATGTATCCGCTCATGAG
ACAATAACCCTGATAAATGCTTCAATAATATTGAAAAAGGAAGAGTATGAGTATTCAACATTTCCGTGTC
GCCCTTATTCCCTTTTTTGCGGCATTTTGCCTTCCTGTTTTTGCTCACCCAGAAACGCTGGTGAAAGTAA
AAGATGCTGAAGATCAGTTGGGTGCACGAGTGGGTTACATCGAACTGGATCTCAACAGCGGTAAGATCCT
TGAGAGTTTTCGCCCCGAAGAACGTTTTCCAATGATGAGCACTTTTAAAGTTCTGCTATGTGGCGCGGTA
TTATCCCGTATTGACGCCGGGCAAGAGCAACTCGGTCGCCGCATACACTATTCTCAGAATGACTTGGTTG
AGTACTCACCAGTCACAGAAAAGCATCTTACGGATGGCATGACAGTAAGAGAATTATGCAGTGCTGCCAT
AACCATGAGTGATAACACTGCGGCCAACTTACTTCTGACAACGATCGGAGGACCGAAGGAGCTAACCGCT
TTTTTGCACAACATGGGGGATCATGTAACTCGCCTTGATCGTTGGGAACCGGAGCTGAATGAAGCCATAC
CAAACGACGAGCGTGACACCACGATGCCTGTAGCAATGGCAACAACGTTGCGCAAACTATTAACTGGCGA
ACTACTTACTCTAGCTTCCCGGCAACAATTAATAGACTGGATGGAGGCGGATAAAGTTGCAGGACCACTT
CTGCGCTCGGCCCTTCCGGCTGGCTGGTTTATTGCTGATAAATCTGGAGCCGGTGAGCGTGGGTCTCGCG
GTATCATTGCAGCACTGGGGCCAGATGGTAAGCCCTCCCGTATCGTAGTTATCTACACGACGGGGAGTCA
GGCAACTATGGATGAACGAAATAGACAGATCGCTGAGATAGGTGCCTCACTGATTAAGCATTGGTAACTG
TCAGACCAAGTTTACTCATATATACTTTAGATTGATTTAAAACTTCATTTTTAATTTAAAAGGATCTAGG
TGAAGATCCTTTTTGATAATCTCATGACCAAAATCCCTTAACGTGAGTTTTCGTTCCACTGAGCGTCAGA
CCCCGTAGAAAAGATCAAAGGATCTTCTTGAGATCCTTTTTTTCTGCGCGTAATCTGCTGCTTGCAAACA
AAAAAACCACCGCTACCAGCGGTGGTTTGTTTGCCGGATCAAGAGCTACCAACTCTTTTTCCGAAGGTAA
CTGGCTTCAGCAGAGCGCAGATACCAAATACTGTTCTTCTAGTGTAGCCGTAGTTAGGCCACCACTTCAA
GAACTCTGTAGCACCGCCTACATACCTCGCTCTGCTAATCCTGTTACCAGTGGCTGCTGCCAGTGGCGAT
AAGTCGTGTCTTACCGGGTTGGACTCAAGACGATAGTTACCGGATAAGGCGCAGCGGTCGGGCTGAACGG
GGGGTTCGTGCACACAGCCCAGCTTGGAGCGAACGACCTACACCGAACTGAGATACCTACAGCGTGAGCT
ATGAGAAAGCGCCACGCTTCCCGAAGGGAGAAAGGCGGACAGGTATCCGGTAAGCGGCAGGGTCGGAACA
GGAGAGCGCACGAGGGAGCTTCCAGGGGGAAACGCCTGGTATCTTTATAGTCCTGTCGGGTTTCGCCACC
TCTGACTTGAGCGTCGATTTTTGTGATGCTCGTCAGGGGGGCGGAGCCTATGGAAAAACGCCAGCAACGC
GGCCTTTTTACGGTTCCTGGCCTTTTGCTGGCCTTTTGCTCACATGTTCTTTCCTGCGTTATCCCCTGAT
TCTGTGGATAACCGTATTACCGCCTTTGAGTGAGCTGATACCGCTCGCCGCAGCCGAACGACCGAGCGCA
GCGAGTCAGTGAGCGAGGAAGCGGAAGAGCGCCCAATACGCAAACCGCCTCTCCCCGCGCGTTGGCCGAT
TCATTAATGCAGCTGGCACGACAGGTTTCCCGACTGGAAAGCGGGCAGTGAGCGCAACGCAATTAATGTG
AGTTAGCTCACTCATTAGGCACCCCAGGCTTTACACTTTATGCTTCCGGCTCGTATGTTGTGTGGAATTG
TGAGCGGATAACAATTTCACACAGGAAACAGCTATGACCATGATTACGCCAAGCGCGCAATTAACCCTCA
CTAAAGGGAACAAAAGCTGGAGCTGCAAGC
Features (pLannotate 1.2.2; 31 found; start..end, strand, type, name):
      5..231     +  promoter       RSV promoter: Rous sarcoma virus enhancer/promoter
    232..412     +  LTR            5' LTR (truncated): truncated 5' long terminal repeat (LTR) from HIV-1
    459..584     +  misc_feature   HIV-1 Ψ: packaging signal of human immunodeficiency virus type 1
    568..931     +  CDS            HIV-1 gag (fragment): gag protein from human immunodeficiency virus 1; gag
   1077..1310    +  misc_feature   RRE: The Rev response element (RRE) of HIV-1 allows for Rev-dependent mRNA export from the nucleus to the cytoplasm.
   1687..1713    +  CDS            Rev (fragment): human immunodeficiency virus 1 (HIV-1) Rev protein; rev; enhances nuclear export of unspliced and incompletely spliced viral mRNAs
   1720..1743    +  promoter       SV40 promoter (fragment): SV40 early promoter
   1744..1815    +  promoter       SV40 promoter (fragment): SV40 enhancer and early promoter
   1839..1974    +  rep_origin     SV40 ori: SV40 origin of replication
   2020..2616    +  CDS            PuroR (fragment): puromycin N-acetyltransferase; pac from Streptomyces; confers resistance to puromycin
   2665..2782    +  misc_feature   cPPT/CTS: central polypurine tract and central termination sequence of HIV-1
   2847..2913    +  CDS            small t antigen (fragment): SV40 (simian virus 40) small t antigen
   2920..4098    +  promoter       EF-1α promoter: strong constitutive promoter for human elongation factor EF-1α
   4115..5968    +  CDS            CRTC3: CRTC3_HUMAN - Also known as TORC3. Experimental evidence at protein level: Swiss-Prot protein existence level 1. Transcriptional coactivator for CREB1 which activates transcription through both consensus and variant cAMP response element (CRE) sites. Acts as a coactivator, in the SIK/TORC signaling pathway, being active when dephosphorylated and acts independently of CREB1 'Ser-133' phosphorylation. Enhances the interaction of CREB1 with TAF4. Regulates the expression of specific CREB-activated genes such as the steroidogenic gene, StAR. Potent coactivator of PPARGC1A and inducer of mitochondr
   5984..6037    +  promoter       U6 promoter (fragment): RNA polymerase III promoter for human U6 snRNA
   6079..6667    +  misc_feature   WPRE: woodchuck hepatitis virus posttranscriptional regulatory element
   6718..6737    +  misc_feature   cPPT/CTS (fragment): central polypurine tract and central termination sequence of HIV-1
   6739..6972    +  LTR            3' LTR (ΔU3): self-inactivating 3' long terminal repeat (LTR) from HIV-1
   7050..7171    +  polyA_signal   SV40 poly(A) signal: SV40 polyadenylation signal
   7211..7346    +  rep_origin     SV40 ori: SV40 origin of replication
   7367..7385    -  promoter       T7 promoter: promoter for bacteriophage T7 RNA polymerase
   7393..7548    +  CDS            lacZα (fragment): LacZα fragment of β-galactosidase; lacZ fragment
   7553..7981    +  rep_origin     f1 ori (sequence partly withheld): f1 bacteriophage origin of replication; arrow indicates direction of (+) strand synthesis
   8034..8138    +  promoter       AmpR promoter: bla
   8139..8999    +  CDS            AmpR: β-lactamase; bla; confers resistance to ampicillin, carbenicillin, and related antibiotics
   9170..9758    +  rep_origin     ori: high-copy-number ColE1/pMB1/pBR322/pUC origin of replication
   9941..10033   +  CDS            lacI (fragment): lac repressor; lacI; The lac repressor binds to the lac operator to inhibit transcription in E. coli. This inhibition can be relieved by adding lactose or isopropyl-β-D-thiogalactopyranoside (IPTG).
  10046..10067   +  protein_bind   CAP binding site: CAP binding activates transcription in the presence of cAMP. E. coli catabolite activator protein
  10082..10112   +  promoter       lac promoter: promoter for the E. coli lac operon
  10120..10136   +  protein_bind   lac operator: The lac repressor binds to the lac operator to inhibit transcription in E. coli. This inhibition can be relieved by adding lactose or isopropyl-β-D-thiogalactopyranoside (IPTG). lac repressor encoded by lacI
  10181..10199   +  promoter       T3 promoter: promoter for bacteriophage T3 RNA polymerase
