[The description below was written by a language model from this plasmid's Addgene catalogue record and pLannotate feature annotations shown in this document.]
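Description:
TFORF2624 is a lentiviral mammalian expression plasmid built on the pLX_TRC317 backbone from the Broad Institute Genetic Perturbation Platform. It carries the human CRTC3 open reading frame (also known as TORC3), a transcriptional coactivator of CREB1 that acts in the SIK/TORC signalling pathway. The synthesized ORF is driven by the strong constitutive EF-1α promoter and followed by a WPRE, which enhances transcript stability and expression. According to the record, each plasmid in this collection also carries a unique 24-bp barcode. The barcode is not annotated as a separate feature in the table, so its exact position is not stated. A separate cassette upstream of the EF-1α unit pairs SV40 early promoter and origin sequences with a puromycin N-acetyltransferase gene, allowing selection of transduced mammalian cells with puromycin.

The viral framework has a third-generation, self-inactivating layout. An RSV promoter fused to a truncated HIV-1 5' LTR drives genomic RNA production in packaging cells. It is followed by the Ψ packaging signal with a gag fragment, the RRE for Rev-dependent nuclear export, a cPPT/CTS element that aids nuclear import, and a ΔU3 3' LTR that inactivates LTR promoter activity after integration. An SV40 poly(A) signal lies downstream of the 3' LTR. In bacteria the plasmid is maintained by a high-copy ColE1/pUC-type origin and ampicillin resistance. The backbone also contains an f1 origin and residual lac, T7 and T3 elements. The depositor notes that the plasmid may recombine during propagation.

The construct belongs to a barcoded transcription factor ORF library. It is intended for overexpression of individual factors, with barcode readout identifying which factor is present in each cell in pooled screens such as directed differentiation studies.
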