Addgene plasmid #144054: TFORF2624
Purpose: Lentiviral vector for overexpressing transcription factor ORFs with unique 24-bp barcodes. Barcodes facilitate identification of transcription factors in pooled screens.
Depositing lab: Feng Zhang. Depositing organization: Broad Institute. Publication: A transcription factor atlas of directed differentiation. Joung J, Ma S, Tay T, Geiger-Schuller KR, Kirchgatterer PC, Verdine VK, Guo B, Arias-Garcia MA, Allen WE, Singh A, Kuksenko O, Abudayyeh OO, Gootenberg JS, Fu Z, Macrae RK, Buenrostro JD, Regev A, Zhang F. Cell. 2023 Jan 5;186(1):209-229.e26. doi: 10.1016/j.cell.2022.11.026. PubMed 36608654.
Backbone
  Vector backbone: pLX_TRC317
  Backbone manufacturer: Broad Institute Genetic Perturbation Platform
  Backbone size w/o insert (bp): 8264
  Vector type: Mammalian Expression, Lentiviral
  Selectable markers: Puromycin
Growth in bacteria
  Bacterial resistance: Ampicillin, 100 μg/mL
  Growth temperature: 37°C
  Growth strain: NEB Stable
  Copy number: High Copy
Gene/Insert
  Gene/Insert name: CRTC3
  Species: H. sapiens (human)
  Insert size (bp): 1958
  Entrez Gene: CRTC3 (a.k.a. TORC-3, TORC3)
  Promoter: EF1a
  Cloning method: Unknown
  Sequencing primers: 5′ GGGTGGAGACTGAAGTTAGGCCAG; 3′ CACATAGCGTAAAAGGAGCAACATAG
Terms and licenses: Academic/Nonprofit Terms; Industry Terms: Not Available to Industry
Depositor comments: NM_001042574,ENST00000420329 . The transcription factor ORF portion of this plasmid was synthesized by Genewiz. Please test multiple small colonies in case of plasmid recombination. To make this collection available in a timely manner, a portion of this collection was not fully sequenced by Addgene. If an Addgene verified full plasmid sequence is not available, please contact us prior to placing an order to request the full sequence.
How to cite: TFORF2624 was a gift from Feng Zhang (Addgene plasmid # 144054 ; http://n2t.net/addgene:144054 ; RRID:Addgene_144054)
