>Addgene plasmid #144054 | TFORF2624 | depositor partial sequence | sequence record 284286 | Insert
ACCGCCACCATGGCCGCCTCGCCGGGCTCGGGCAGCGCCAACCCGCGGAAGTTCAGTGAGAAGATCGCGC
TGCACACGCAGAGACAGGCCGAGGAGACGCGGGCCTTCGAGCAGCTCATGACCGACCTCACCCTGTCGCG
GGTTCAATTTCAGAAGCTTCAGCAACTGCGCCTTACACAGTACCATGGAGGATCCTTACCAAATGTGAGC
CAGCTGCGGAGCAGTGCGTCAGAGTTTCAGCCGTCATTTCACCAAGCTGATAATGTTCGGGGAACCCGCC
ATCACGGGCTGGTGGAGAGGCCATCCAGGAACCGCTTCCACCCCCTCCACCGAAGGTCTGGGGACAAGCC
AGGGCGACAATTTGATGGTAGTGCTTTTGGAGCCAATTATTCCTCACAGCCTCTGGATGAGAGTTGGCCA
AGGCAGCAGCCTCCTTGGAAAGACGAAAAGCATCCTGGGTTCAGGCTGACATCTGCACTTAACAGGACCA
ATTCTGATTCTGCTCTTCACACGAGTGCTCTGAGTACCAAGCCCCAGGACCCCTATGGAGGAGGGGGCCA
GTCGGCCTGGCCTGCCCCATACATGGGTTTCTGTGATGGTGAGAATAATGGACATGGGGAAGTAGCATCT
TTCCCTGGCCCATTGAAAGAAGAGAATCTGTTAAATGTTCCGAAGCCACTGCCAAAACAACTGTGGGAGA
CCAAGGAGATTCAGTCCCTGTCAGGACGCCCTCGATCCTGTGATGTTGGAGGTGGCAATGCTTTTCCACA
TAATGGTCAAAACCTAGGCCTCTCACCCTTCTTGGGGACCTTGAACACTGGAGGGTCATTGCCAGATCTA
ACCAACCTCCACTACTCGACACCCCTGCCAGCCTCCCTGGACACCACCGACCACCACTTTGGCAGTATGA
GTGTGGGGAATAGTGTGAACAACATCCCAGCTGCTATGACCCACCTGGGTATAAGAAGCTCCTCTGGTCT
CCAGAGTTCTCGGAGTAACCCCTCCATCCAAGCCACGCTCAATAAGACTGTGCTTTCCTCTTCCTTAAAT
AACCACCCACAGACATCTGTTCCCAACGCATCTGCTCTTCACCCTTCGCTCCGTCTGTTTTCCCTTAGCA
ACCCATCTCTTTCCACCACAAACCTGAGCGGCCCGTCTCGGCGTCGGCAGCCTCCCGTCAGCCCTCTCAC
GCTTTCTCCTGGCCCTGAAGCACATCAAGGTTTCAGCAGACAGCTGTCTTCAACCAGCCCACTGGCCCCA
TATCCTACCTCCCAGATGGTGTCCTCAGACCGAAGCCAACTTTCCTTTCTGCCCACAGAAGCTCAAGCCC
AGGTGTCGCCGCCACCCCCTTACCCTGCACCCCAGGAGCTCACCCAGCCCCTCCTGCAGCAGCCCCGCGC
CCCTGAGGCCCCTGCCCAGCAGCCCCAGGCAGCCTCCTCACTGCCACAGTCAGACTTTCAGCTTCTCCCG
GCCCAGGGCTCATCTTTGACCAACTTCTTCCCAGATGTGGGTTTTGACCAGCAGTCCATGAGGCCAGGCC
CTGCCTTTCCTCAACAGGTGCCTCTGGTGCAACAAGGTTCCCGAGAACTGCAGGACTCTTTTCATTTGAG
ACCAAGCCCGTATTCCAACTGCGGGAGTCTCCCGAACACCATCCTGCCAGACTCCAGCACCAGCCTGTTC
AAAGACCTCAACAGTGCGCTGGCAGGCCTGCCTGAGGTCAGCCTGAACGTGGACACTCCATTTCCACTGG
AAGAGGAGCTGCAGATTGAACCCCTGAGCCTGGACGGACTCAACATGTTAAGTGACTCCAGCATGGGCCT
GCTGGACCCCTCTGTTGAAGAGACGTTTCGAGCTGACAGACTGTAGTAATGAACTAGTCCGTAACTTGAA
AGTATTTCGATTTCTTGGCTTTATATATCTTGTGGAAAGGACGATAGATGGCTATCGATTATAATCAA
