>Addgene plasmid #144054 | TFORF2624 | depositor partial sequence | sequence record 284287 | Barcode
TAGATGGCTATCGATTATAATCAA
